Addgene plasmid #58788: pSplit-CO-hDib1
Purpose: Express LucC-hDib1 fusion protein in mammalian cells
Depositing lab: Hiroyoshi Ariga. Publication: A split luciferase-based reporter for detection of a cellular macromolecular complex. Maita H, Tomita K, Ariga H. Anal Biochem. 2014 Feb 3. pii: S0003-2697(14)00035-9. doi: 10.1016/j.ab.2014.01.015. PubMed 24503441.
Backbone
  Vector backbone: pcDNA3
  Vector type: Mammalian Expression
  Selectable markers: Neomycin (select with G418)
Growth in bacteria
  Bacterial resistance: Ampicillin, 100 μg/mL
  Growth temperature: 37°C
  Growth strain: XL1 Blue
  Copy number: High Copy
Gene/Insert
  Gene/Insert name: hDib1
  Species: H. sapiens (human)
  Insert size (bp): 429
  Entrez Gene: TXNL4A (a.k.a. BMKS, DIB1, DIM1, SNRNP15, TXNL4, U5-15kD)
  Promoter: CMV
  Tag / fusion protein: Luciferase (394-550aa) (N terminal on backbone); Flag (N terminal on backbone)
  Cloning method: Restriction Enzyme; 5′ cloning site EcoRI (not destroyed); 3′ cloning site XhoI (not destroyed)
  Sequencing primers: 5′ T7; 3′ SP6
Terms and licenses: Academic/Nonprofit Terms; Industry Terms: Not Available to Industry
How to cite: pSplit-CO-hDib1 was a gift from Hiroyoshi Ariga (Addgene plasmid # 58788 ; http://n2t.net/addgene:58788 ; RRID:Addgene_58788)
