[The description below was written by a language model from this plasmid's Addgene catalogue record and pLannotate feature annotations shown in this document.]
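Description:
pSplit-CO-hDib1 is a pcDNA3-based mammalian expression plasmid of about 6.4 kb that produces human Dib1 (TXNL4A, also known as DIM1 or U5-15kD) fused to the C-terminal fragment of firefly luciferase. It is propagated in E. coli through a high-copy ColE1/pUC-type origin and selected with ampicillin via the β-lactamase gene. An f1 origin is also present. For mammalian cells, an SV40 early promoter drives a neomycin phosphotransferase cassette ending in an SV40 polyadenylation signal, which allows G418 selection of stable transfectants.

The expression unit runs from the CMV immediate-early enhancer and promoter through a luciferase fragment (residues 394–550 according to the record), a FLAG epitope and then the TXNL4A coding sequence of roughly 430 bp, cloned between EcoRI and XhoI sites and terminated by the bovine growth hormone polyadenylation signal. Both the luciferase fragment and the FLAG tag therefore sit at the N-terminus of hDib1. T7 and SP6 promoters flank the cassette and serve as sequencing primer sites. Several small automated annotations are most likely backbone remnants or incidental matches rather than functional parts. These include the opposite-strand 9xHis hit between the luciferase and FLAG segments, a short HIV-1 LTR fragment overlapping the CMV promoter, and fragments of lacI, ble and bom.

TXNL4A is a component of the U5 snRNP and the U4/U6-U5 tri-snRNP. The construct comes from work on a split-luciferase reporter for detecting a cellular macromolecular complex. In such assays the LucC fusion on its own is expected to be inactive, and signal arises when it is brought close to a partner protein carrying the complementary N-terminal luciferase fragment, which this plasmid does not supply.
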