Features (pLannotate 1.2.2; 24 found; start..end, strand, type, name):
      2..94      +  CDS            lacI (fragment): lac repressor; lacI; The lac repressor binds to the lac operator to inhibit transcription in E. coli. This inhibition can be relieved by adding lactose or isopropyl-β-D-thiogalactopyranoside (IPTG).
    107..128     +  protein_bind   CAP binding site: CAP binding activates transcription in the presence of cAMP. E. coli catabolite activator protein
    143..173     +  promoter       lac promoter: promoter for the E. coli lac operon
    181..197     +  protein_bind   lac operator: The lac repressor binds to the lac operator to inhibit transcription in E. coli. This inhibition can be relieved by adding lactose or isopropyl-β-D-thiogalactopyranoside (IPTG). lac repressor encoded by lacI
    270..391     -  polyA_signal   SV40 poly(A) signal: SV40 polyadenylation signal
    386..544     -  CDS            ble (fragment): BLE_KLEPN - Experimental evidence at protein level: Swiss-Prot protein existence level 1. Binding protein with a strong affinity to the bleomycin family of antibiotics. Binds to CL990; an antimitotic-antibiotic compound. From Klebsiella pneumoniae.
    568..1359    -  CDS            neo: KKA2_KLEPN - Also known as kan, nptII. Experimental evidence at protein level: Swiss-Prot protein existence level 1. Resistance to kanamycin, neomycin, paromomycin, ribostamycin, butirosin and gentamicin B. From Klebsiella pneumoniae.
   1426..1755    -  promoter       SV40 promoter: SV40 enhancer and early promoter
   1769..2197    -  rep_origin     f1 ori (sequence partly withheld): f1 bacteriophage origin of replication; arrow indicates direction of (+) strand synthesis
   2218..2239    -  promoter       SV40 promoter (fragment): SV40 enhancer and early promoter
   2243..2467    -  polyA_signal   bGH poly(A) signal: bovine growth hormone polyadenylation signal
   2493..2511    +  promoter       SP6 promoter: promoter for bacteriophage SP6 RNA polymerase
   2547..2972    -  CDS            TXNL4A: TXN4A_HUMAN - Also known as DIM1, TXNL4. Experimental evidence at protein level: Swiss-Prot protein existence level 1. Plays role in pre-mRNA splicing as component of the U5 snRNP and U4/U6-U5 tri-snRNP complexes that are involved in spliceosome assembly, and as component of the precatalytic spliceosome (spliceosome B complex). From Homo sapiens (Human).
   2994..3014    -  CDS            FLAG (fragment): FLAG® epitope tag, followed by an enterokinase cleavage site
   3032..3058    +  CDS            9xHis: 9xHis affinity tag
   3066..3536    -  CDS            luciferase (fragment): firefly luciferase; luc
   3553..3571    -  promoter       T7 promoter: promoter for bacteriophage T7 RNA polymerase
   3587..3620    -  LTR            5' LTR (truncated) (fragment): truncated 5' long terminal repeat (LTR) from HIV-1
   3616..3819    -  promoter       CMV promoter: human cytomegalovirus (CMV) immediate early promoter
   3820..4199    -  enhancer       CMV enhancer: human cytomegalovirus immediate early enhancer
   4354..4406    +  misc_feature   bom (fragment): basis of mobility region from pBR322
   4465..4569    +  promoter       AmpR promoter: bla
   4570..5430    +  CDS            AmpR: β-lactamase; bla; confers resistance to ampicillin, carbenicillin, and related antibiotics
   5601..6189    +  rep_origin     ori: high-copy-number ColE1/pMB1/pBR322/pUC origin of replication
>Addgene plasmid #58788 | pSplit-CO-hDib1 | addgene full sequence | sequence record 140201 | Addgene NGS result
AGCGCCCAATACGCAAACCGCCTCTCCCCGCGCGTTGGCCGATTCATTAATGCAGCTGGCACGACAGGTT
TCCCGACTGGAAAGCGGGCAGTGAGCGCAACGCAATTAATGTGAGTTAGCTCACTCATTAGGCACCCCAG
GCTTTACACTTTATGCTTCCGGCTCGTATGTTGTGTGGAATTGTGAGCGGATAACAATTTCACACAGGAA
ACAGCTATGACCATGATTACGCCAAGCTCTAGCTAGAGGTCGACGGTATACAGACATGATAAGATACATT
GATGAGTTTGGACAAACCACAACTAGAATGCAGTGAAAAAAATGCTTTATTTGTGAAATTTGTGATGCTA
TTGCTTTATTTGTAACCATTATAAGCTGCAATAAACAAGTTGGGGTGGGCGAAGAACTCCAGCATGAGAT
CCCCGCGCTGGAGGATCATCCAGCCGGCGTCCCGGAAAACGATTCCGAAGCCCAACCTTTCATAGAAGGC
GGCGGTGGAATCGAAATCTCGTGATGGCAGGTTGGGCGTCGCTTGGTCGGTCATTTCGAACCCCAGAGTC
CCGCTCAGAAGAACTCGTCAAGAAGGCGATAGAAGGCGATGCGCTGCGAATCGGGAGCGGCGATACCGTA
AAGCACGAGGAAGCGGTCAGCCCATTCGCCGCCAAGCTCTTCAGCAATATCACGGGTAGCCAACGCTATG
TCCTGATAGCGGTCCGCCACACCCAGCCGGCCACAGTCGATGAATCCAGAAAAGCGGCCATTTTCCACCA
TGATATTCGGCAAGCAGGCATCGCCATGGGTCACGACGAGATCCTCGCCGTCGGGCATGCGCGCCTTGAG
CCTGGCGAACAGTTCGGCTGGCGCGAGCCCCTGATGCTCTTCGTCCAGATCATCCTGATCGACAAGACCG
GCTTCCATCCGAGTACGTGCTCGCTCGATGCGATGTTTCGCTTGGTGGTCGAATGGGCAGGTAGCCGGAT
CAAGCGTATGCAGCCGCCGCATTGCATCAGCCATGATGGATACTTTCTCGGCAGGAGCAAGGTGAGATGA
CAGGAGATCCTGCCCCGGCACTTCGCCCAATAGCAGCCAGTCCCTTCCCGCTTCAGTGACAACGTCGAGC
ACAGCTGCGCAAGGAACGCCCGTCGTGGCCAGCCACGATAGCCGCGCTGCCTCGTCCTGCAGTTCATTCA
GGGCACCGGACAGGTCGGTCTTGACAAAAAGAACCGGGCGCCCCTGCGCTGACAGCCGGAACACGGCGGC
ATCAGAGCAGCCGATTGTCTGTTGTGCCCAGTCATAGCCGAATAGCCTCTCCACCCAAGCGGCCGGAGAA
CCTGCGTGCAATCCATCTTGTTCAATCATGCGAAACGATCCTCATCCTGTCTCTTGATCAGATCCGAAAA
TGGATATACAAGCTCCCGGGAGCTTTTTGCAAAAGCCTAGGCCTCCAAAAAAGCCTCCTCACTACTTCTG
GAATAGCTCAGAGGCAGAGGCGGCCTCGGCCTCTGCATAAATAAAAAAAATTAGTCAGCCATGGGGCGGA
GAATGGGCGGAACTGGGCGGAGTTAGGGGCGGGATGGGCGGAGTTAGGGGCGGGACTATGGTTGCTGACT
AATTGAGATGCATGCTTTGCATACTTCTGCCTGCTGGGGAGCCTGGGGACTTTCCACACCTGGTTGCTGA
CTAATTGAGATGCATGCTTTGCATACTTCTGCCTGCTGGGGAGCCTGGGGACTTTCCACACCCTAACTGA
CACACATTCCACAGAATTAATTCGCGTTAAATTTTTGTTAAATCAGCTCATTTTTTAACCAATAGGCCGA
AATCGGCAAAATCCCTTATAAATCAAAAGAATAGACCGAGATAGGGT
[37 nt withheld, positions 1868-1904]
AAAGAACGTGGACTCCAACGTCAAAGG
[49 nt withheld, positions 1932-1980]
T
[91 nt withheld, positions 1982-2072]
G
[124 nt withheld, positions 2074-2197]
GGGGATACCCCCTAGAGCCCCAGCTGGTTCTTTCCGCCTCAGAAGCCATAGAGCCCACCGCATCCCCAGC
ATGCCTGCTATTGTCTTCCCAATCCTCCCCCTTGCTGTCCTGCCCCACCCCACCCCCCAGAATAGAATGA
CACCTACTCAGACAATGCGATGCAATTTCCTCATTTTATTAGGAAAGGACAGTGGGAGTGGCACCTTCCA
GGGTCAAGGAAGGCACGGGGGAGGGGCAAACAACAGATGGCTGGCAACTAGAAGGCACAGTCGAGGCTGA
TCAGCGAGCTCTAGCATTTAGGTGACACTATAGAATAGGGCCCTCTAGATGCATGCTCGATCACTCGAGG
TAGCGGTACTTGGTGGAGTAGTCCTTGGGGGACACCACCAGGCCGCGGCCTTTGCGGGCCCCGCGGTACA
CCGTCTCGATGATGTCCACCATCTCCTGCTTGTCCTCCATGGCCCAGTTAATCTTGTTGTTGTTGCCAGT
CCCCAAGTCAATCATGATGTGCTTGTTCCTGAAGAAAAACATGACAGTACATGGATCGTATAACTCATAC
ATTTTGTTGAAGTCAGGCACTTCTGTAATATCCACAAGATAAATAACTGCAAAATTTTTAACCTTCTCGG
CGATGCTGTACAGGACCTCGTCCATCTTCATGCACGTAGGATCCCAGTCGTGGCCGAAGCGGATGACGAC
CACGCGGTCCTCCTCCGAGAGGATGGCCTGGTCCACCTGCCAGCCGTTGTGCAGGTGCGGGAGCATGTAC
GACATGAATTCAACTAGAGCTAGTTCCTTGTCATCGTCGTCCTTGTAGTCCATGGTGGCGGATCCACCAC
CACCACTACCACCACCACCACCGGTACCCAATTTGGACTTTCCGCCCTTCTTGGCCTTTATGAGGATCTC
TCTGATTTTTCTTGCGTCGAGTTTTCCGGTAAGACCTTTCGGTACTTCGTCCACAAACACAACTCCTCCG
CGCAACTTTTTCGCGGTTGTTACTTGACTGGCGACGTAATCCACGATCTCTTTTTCCGTCATCGTCTTTC
CGTGCTCCAAAACAACAACGGCGGCGGGAAGTTCACCGGCGTCATCGTCGGGAAGACCTGCCACGCCCGC
GTCGAAGATGTTGGGGTGTTGTAACAATATCGATTCCAATTCAGCGGGGGCCACCTGATATCCTTTGTAT
TTAATTAAAGACTTCAAGCGGTCAACTATGAAGAAGTGTTCGTCTTCGTCCCAGTAAGCTATGTCTCCAG
AATGTAGCCATCCATCCTTGTCAATCAAGGCGTTGGTCGCTTCCGGATTGTTTACATAACCGGACATAAT
CATAGGTCCCATAAGCTTGGGTCTCCCTATAGTGAGTCGTATTAATTTCGATAAGCCAGTAAGCAGTGGG
TTCTCTAGTTAGCCAGAGAGCTCTGCTTATATAGACCTCCCACCGTACACGCCTACCGCCCATTTGCGTC
AATGGGGCGGAGTTGTTACGACATTTTGGAAAGTCCCGTTGATTTTGGTGCCAAAACAAACTCCCATTGA
CGTCAATGGGGTGGAGACTTGGAAATCCCCGTGAGTCAAACCGCTATCCACGCCCATTGATGTACTGCCA
AAACCGCATCACCATGGTAATAGCGATGACTAATACGTAGATGTACTGCCAAGTAGGAAAGTCCCATAAG
GTCATGTACTGGGCATAATGCCAGGCGGGCCATTTACCGTCATTGACGTCAATAGGGGGCGTACTTGGCA
TATGATACACTTGATGTACTGCCAAGTGGGCAGTTTACCGTAAATACTCCACCCATTGACGTCAATGGAA
AGTCCCTATTGGCGTTACTATGGGAACATACGTCATTATTGACGTCAATGGGCGGGGGTCGTTGGGCGGT
CAGCCAGGCGGGCCATTTACCGTAAGTTATGTAACGCGGAACTCCATATATGGGCTATGAACTAATGACC
CCGTAATTGATTACTATTAATAACTAGTCAATAATCAATGTCAACGCGTATATCTGGCCCGTACATCGCG
AAGCAGCGCAAAACGCCTAACCCTAAGCAGATTCTTCATGCAATTGTCGGTCAAGCCTTGCCTTGTTGTA
GCTTAAATTTTGCTCGCGCACTACTCAGCGACCTCCAACACACAAGCAGGGAGCAGATACTGGCTTAACT
ATGCGGCATCAGAGCAGATTGTACTGAGAGTGCACCATAGGGGATCGGGAGATCTCCCGATCCGTCGACG
TCAGGTGGCACTTTTCGGGGAAATGTGCGCGGAACCCCTATTTGTTTATTTTTCTAAATACATTCAAATA
TGTATCCGCTCATGAGACAATAACCCTGATAAATGCTTCAATAATATTGAAAAAGGAAGAGTATGAGTAT
TCAACATTTCCGTGTCGCCCTTATTCCCTTTTTTGCGGCATTTTGCCTTCCTGTTTTTGCTCACCCAGAA
ACGCTGGTGAAAGTAAAAGATGCTGAAGATCAGTTGGGTGCACGAGTGGGTTACATCGAACTGGATCTCA
ACAGCGGTAAGATCCTTGAGAGTTTTCGCCCCGAAGAACGTTTTCCAATGATGAGCACTTTTAAAGTTCT
GCTATGTGGCGCGGTATTATCCCGTATTGACGCCGGGCAAGAGCAACTCGGTCGCCGCATACACTATTCT
CAGAATGACTTGGTTGAGTACTCACCAGTCACAGAAAAGCATCTTACGGATGGCATGACAGTAAGAGAAT
TATGCAGTGCTGCCATAACCATGAGTGATAACACTGCGGCCAACTTACTTCTGACAACGATCGGAGGACC
GAAGGAGCTAACCGCTTTTTTGCACAACATGGGGGATCATGTAACTCGCCTTGATCGTTGGGAACCGGAG
CTGAATGAAGCCATACCAAACGACGAGCGTGACACCACGATGCCTGTAGCAATGGCAACAACGTTGCGCA
AACTATTAACTGGCGAACTACTTACTCTAGCTTCCCGGCAACAATTAATAGACTGGATGGAGGCGGATAA
AGTTGCAGGACCACTTCTGCGCTCGGCCCTTCCGGCTGGCTGGTTTATTGCTGATAAATCTGGAGCCGGT
GAGCGTGGGTCTCGCGGTATCATTGCAGCACTGGGGCCAGATGGTAAGCCCTCCCGTATCGTAGTTATCT
ACACGACGGGGAGTCAGGCAACTATGGATGAACGAAATAGACAGATCGCTGAGATAGGTGCCTCACTGAT
TAAGCATTGGTAACTGTCAGACCAAGTTTACTCATATATACTTTAGATTGATTTAAAACTTCATTTTTAA
TTTAAAAGGATCTAGGTGAAGATCCTTTTTGATAATCTCATGACCAAAATCCCTTAACGTGAGTTTTCGT
TCCACTGAGCGTCAGACCCCGTAGAAAAGATCAAAGGATCTTCTTGAGATCCTTTTTTTCTGCGCGTAAT
CTGCTGCTTGCAAACAAAAAAACCACCGCTACCAGCGGTGGTTTGTTTGCCGGATCAAGAGCTACCAACT
CTTTTTCCGAAGGTAACTGGCTTCAGCAGAGCGCAGATACCAAATACTGTTCTTCTAGTGTAGCCGTAGT
TAGGCCACCACTTCAAGAACTCTGTAGCACCGCCTACATACCTCGCTCTGCTAATCCTGTTACCAGTGGC
TGCTGCCAGTGGCGATAAGTCGTGTCTTACCGGGTTGGACTCAAGACGATAGTTACCGGATAAGGCGCAG
CGGTCGGGCTGAACGGGGGGTTCGTGCACACAGCCCAGCTTGGAGCGAACGACCTACACCGAACTGAGAT
ACCTACAGCGTGAGCTATGAGAAAGCGCCACGCTTCCCGAAGGGAGAAAGGCGGACAGGTATCCGGTAAG
CGGCAGGGTCGGAACAGGAGAGCGCACGAGGGAGCTTCCAGGGGGAAACGCCTGGTATCTTTATAGTCCT
GTCGGGTTTCGCCACCTCTGACTTGAGCGTCGATTTTTGTGATGCTCGTCAGGGGGGCGGAGCCTATGGA
AAAACGCCAGCAACGCGGCCTTTTTACGGTTCCTGGCCTTTTGCTGGCCTTTTGCTCACATGTTCTTTCC
TGCGTTATCCCCTGATTCTGTGGATAACCGTATTACCGCCTTTGAGTGAGCTGATACCGCTCGCCGCAGC
CGAACGACCGAGCGCAGCGAGTCAGTGAGCGAGGAAGCGGAAG
