>Addgene plasmid #58788 | pSplit-CO-hDib1 | addgene partial sequence | sequence record 93708 | CMV-F 5'-CGCAAATGGGCGGTAGGCGTG-3'
CTAGAGAACCCACTGCTTACTGGCTTATCGAAATTAATACGACTCACTATAGGGAGACCCAAGCTTATGG
GACCTATGATTATGTCCGGTTATGTAAACAATCCGGAAGCGACCAACGCCTTGATTGACAAGGATGGATG
GCTACATTCTGGAGACATAGCTTACTGGGACGAAGACGAACACTTCTTCATAGTTGACCGCTTGAAGTCT
TTAATTAAATACAAAGGATATCAGGTGGCCCCCGCTGAATTGGAATCGATATTGTTACAACACCCCAACA
TCTTCGACGCGGGCGTGGCAGGTCTTCCCGACGATGACGCCGGTGAACTTCCCGCCGCCGTTGTTGTTTT
GGAGCACGGAAAGACGATGACGGAAAAAGAGATCGTGGATTACGTCGCCAGTCAAGTAACAACCGCGAAA
AAGTTGCGCGGAGGAGTTGTGTTTGTGGACGAAGTACCGAAAGGTCTTACCGGAAAACTCGACGCAAGAA
AAATCAGAGAGATCCTCATAAAGGCCAAGAAGGGCGGAAAGTCCAAATTGGGTACCGGTGGTGGTGGTGG
TAGTGGTGGTGGTGGATCCGCCACCATGGACTACAAGGACGACGATGACAAGGAACTAGCTCTAGTTGAA
TTCATGTCGTACATGCTCCCGCACCTGCACAACGGCTGGCAGGTGGACCAGGCCATCCTCTCGGAGGAGG
ACCGCGTGGTCGTCATCCGCTTCGGCCACGACTGGGATCCTACGTGCATGAAGATGGACGAGGTCCTGTA
CAGCATCGCCG
