>Addgene plasmid #58788 | pSplit-CO-hDib1 | addgene partial sequence | sequence record 93725 | BGH-rev 5'-TAGAAGGCACAGTCGAGG-3'
CTATAGAATAGGGCCCTCTAGATGCATGCTCGATCACTCGAGGTAGCGGTACTTGGTGGAGTAGTCCTTG
GGGGACACCACCAGGCCGCGGCCTTTGCGGGCCCCGCGGTACACCGTCTCGATGATGTCCACCATCTCCT
GCTTGTCCTCCATGGCCCAGTTAATCTTGTTGTTGTTGCCAGTCCCCAAGTCAATCATGATGTGCTTGTT
CCTGAAGAAAAACATGACAGTACATGGATCGTATAACTCATACATTTTGTTGAAGTCAGGCACTTCTGTA
ATATCCACAAGATAAATAACTGCAAAATTTTTAACCTTCTCGGCGATGCTGTACAGGACCTCGTCCATCT
TCATGCACGTAGGATCCCAGTCGTGGCCGAAGCGGATGACGACCACGCGGTCCTCCTCCGAGAGGATGGC
CTGGTCCACCTGCCAGCCGTTGTGCAGGTGCGGGAGCATGTACGACATGAATTCAACTAGAGCTAGTTCC
TTGTCATCGTCGTCCTTGTAGTCCATGGTGGCGGATCCACCACCACCACTACCACCACCACCACCGGTAC
CCAATTTGGACTTTCCGCCCTTCTTGGCCTTTATGAGGATCTCTCTGATTTTTCTTGCGTCGAGTTTTCC
GGTAAGACCTTTCGGTACTTCGTCCACAAACACAACTCCTCCGCGCAACTTTTTCGCGGTTGTTACTTGA
CTGGCGACGTAATCCACGATCTCTTTTTCCGTCATCGTCTTTCCGTGCTCCAAAACAACAACGGCGGCGG
GAAGTTCACCGGCGTCATCGTCGGGAAGACCTGCCACGCCCGCGTCGAAGATGTTGGGGTGTTGTAACAA
TATCGATTCCAATTCAGCGGGGGCCACCTGATATCCTTTGTATTTAATTAAAGACTTCAAGCGGTCAACT
ATG
